>Addgene plasmid #61209 | pCMB-TMEg | depositor full sequence | sequence record 109263 | pCMB-TMEg sequence 11113 bps
TGATCACAGGCAGCAACGCTCTGTCATCGTTACAATCAACATGCTACCCTCCGCGAGATCATCCGTGTTT
CAAACCCGGCAGCTTAGTTGCCGTTCTTCCGAATAGCATCGGTAACATGAGCAAAGTCTGCCGCCTTACA
ACGGCTCTCCCGCTGACGCCGTCCCGGACTGATGGGCTGCCTGTATCGAGTGGTGATTTTGTGCCGAGCT
GCCGGTCGGGGAGCTGTTGGCTGGCTGGTGGCAGGATATATTGTGGTGTAAACAAATTGACGCTTAGACA
ACTTAATAACACATTGCGGACGTTTTTAATGTACTGAATTAACGCCGAATTGAATTATCAGCTTGCATGC
CGGTCGATCTAGTAACATAGATGACACCGCGCGCGATAATTTATCCTAGTTTGCGCGCTATATTTTGTTT
TCTATCGCGTATTAAATGTATAATTGCGGGACTCTAATCATAAAAACCCATCTCATAAATAACGTCATGC
ATTACATGTTAATTATTACATGCTTAACGTAATTCAACAGAAATTATATGATAATCATCGCAAGACCGGC
AACAGGATTCAATCTTAAGAAACTTTATTGCCAAATGTTTGAACGATCTGCTTGACTCTAGCTAGAGTCC
GAACCCCAGAGTCCCGCTCAGAAGAACTCGTCAAGAAGGCGATAGAAGGCGATGCGCTGCGAATCGGGAG
CGGCGATACCGTAAAGCACGAGGAAGCGGTCAGCCCATTCGCCGCCAAGCTCTTCAGCAATATCACGGGT
AGCCAACGCTATGTCCTGATAGCGGTCCGCCACACCCAGCCGGCCACAGTCGATGAATCCAGAAAAGCGG
CCATTTTCCACCATGATATTCGGCAAGCAGGCATCGCCGTGGGTCACGACGAGATCCTCGCCGTCGGGCA
TCCGCGCCTTGAGCCTGGCGAACAGTTCGGCTGGCGCGAGCCCCTGATGCTCTTCGTCCAGATCATCCTG
ATCGACAAGACCGGCTTCCATCCGAGTACGTGCTCGCTCGATGCGATGTTTCGCTTGGTGGTCGAATGGG
CAGGTAGCCGGATCAAGCGTATGCAGCCGCCGCATTGCATCAGCCATGATGGATACTTTCTCGGCAGGAG
CAAGGTGAGATGACAGGAGATCCTGCCCCGGCACTTCGCCCAATAGCAGCCAGTCCCTTCCCGCTTCAGT
GACAACGTCGAGCACAGCTGCGCAAGGAACGCCCGTCGTGGCCAGCCACGATAGCCGCGCTGCCTCGTCT
TGGAGTTCATTCAGGGCACCGGACAGGTCGGTCTTGACAAAAAGAACCGGGCGCCCCTGCGCTGACAGCC
GGAACACGGCGGCATCAGAGCAGCCGATTGTCTGTTGTGCCCAGTCATAGCCGAATAGCCTCTCCACCCA
AGCGGCCGGAGAACCTGCGTGCAATCCATCTTGTTCAATCATGCCTCGATCGAGTTGAGAGTGAATATGA
GACTCTAATTGGATACCGAGGGGAATTTATGGAACGTCAGTGGAGCATTTTTGACAAGAAATATTTGCTA
GCTGATAGTGACCTTAGGCGACTTTTGAACGCGCAATAATGGTTTCTGACGTATGTGCTTAGCTCATTAA
ACTCCAGAAACCCGCGGCTGAGTGGCTCCTTCAACGTTGCGGTTCTGTCAGTTCCAAACGTAAAACGGCT
TGTCCCGCGTCATCGGCGGGGGTCATAACGTGACTCCCTTAATTCTCATGTATGATAATTCGAGGGTACC
CGGGGATCCTCTAGAGGGCCCGAGCGGATAACAATTTCACACAGGAAACAGCTATGACCATGATTACGCC
AAGCTATCAACTTTGTATAGAAAAGTTGGAGAGAGGGAGATGTGTTTTTAAGGAGCTATAGAAGGATACA
ATACCGCTTCTTTGATTGGTATTCTAACTCAATGCGTTGCTTAAGAGTTGGTTAATCTATTTGAAATGTT
GCGATTATAGTAGATCTTGTGCTCCCATCTTTAATATATCTTTTACACTTACTCCTTAGTTATACAAACA
TTAAACATCATAACTTCTAAGGTAATTGATACGTGCCAAATTTTCTAAACTCCATTAAATTTGGTTTGAA
AGAAATTTCATGAAATTCCTCTAGTTCGTTATAAATATTAGATAATTAGGTTTTGAGTAGCATTGTAGCT
ACCATGACCTATTTCCATTACATTTGTAGGTTTAAAAGATCAAAGATGACTTGGGGTATCAATTAACGAG
TGAGCATATATGCGAGCAAGGAAAGAGATAAGTCAGAGTGTTTAAGGAAAGCAAGGCAAGAAAATTCACT
TAGGGAGCCAAAACAAGGTCAATACTCGATTACATCTCTAATTTAAGCTTGAGAACTTGATATATTCGAG
ACTCCTCAAGTATTTGTACTCCAAGTGTCAATACTCGATTACATCTCTAATTTTCCAAATAAAGAAACTC
GTAAGAAACAAACATTATTTATGTGTAAACTTTCTGCATGGAGACAACTCAATTATAACGAAGCCCGGAA
GAGGAACTATATATACTGTTTCTATTTCCCTTTGACACGGTCCACACTATATTGCATACTTGTTTACTGC
CAAATAAAAACAAGTATGTCCACGTGGTTAAATAAAAACAAAAGAAAACTTTCTTTTTGTTCAAGTGATA
GAAAGTTTCTTTACATTAATATAAAATAATATAAGTGTATTCCAAAAAGGTAAAAAAAAAAATAATAAGT
TGTGGAAATTCAACCTCGTCTTAGTAAAAAGCCGACCAAATCCGGTAGCCGTTTATAATAGCAAACAAAT
ATTCTATTATTGTTGTGACGATAAAATCAATACACCCACACATGACAACTATATATAGCCTAAGTTGATA
TGCACAATTCATCAAATCAAATCAAAACAATTACATTTGCTAACTTGCTATTCCTTTGATTGAGATTTTA
TTCTAGGAAATAAAATTTTGACACTCATTTTTTTAAAGTTAATTTCTACATTTAGAGAGAAATATTTTCC
AAAATCAAATTTTGATCAAGCAAGTTTGTACAAAAAAGCAGGCTTCATGGCTTCTTCTCGTGTAGTTTTG
ATCCTTTCCATTTCCATGGTTTTACTTTCATCAGTTGCAATTGCAGGATCCATGGTGAGCAAGGGCGAGG
AGCTGTTCACCGGGGTGGTGCCCATCCTGGTCGAGCTGGACGGCGACGTAAACGGCCACAAGTTCAGCGT
GTCCGGCGAGGGCGAGGGCGATGCCACCTACGGCAAGCTGACCCTGAAGTTCATCTGCACCACCGGCAAG
CTGCCCGTGCCCTGGCCCACCCTCGTGACCACCTTCACCTACGGCGTGCAGTGCTTCAGCCGCTACCCCG
ACCACATGAAGCAGCACGACTTCTTCAAGTCCGCCATGCCCGAAGGCTACGTCCAGGAGCGCACCATCTT
CTTCAAGGACGACGGCAACTACAAGACCCGCGCCGAGGTGAAGTTCGAGGGCGACACCCTGGTGAACCGC
ATCGAGCTGAAGGGCATCGACTTCAAGGAGGACGGCAACATCCTGGGGCACAAGCTGGAGTACAACTACA
ACAGCCACAACGTCTATATCATGGCCGACAAGCAGAAGAACGGCATCAAGGTGAACTTCAAGATCCGCCA
CAACATCGAGGACGGCAGCGTGCAGCTCGCCGACCACTACCAGCAGAACACCCCCATCGGCGACGGCCCC
GTGCTGCTGCCCGACAACCACTACCTGAGCACCCAGTCCGCCCTGAGCAAAGACCCCAACGAGAAGCGCG
ATCACATGGTCCTGCTGGAGTTCGTGACCGCCGCCGGGATCACTCACGGCATGGACGAGCTGTACACTGA
TCACATTGTTGGTGATGACAAGGGTTGGACCGTTGATTTTGATTACACTCAATGGGCTCAAGACAAAGTT
TTCCGTGTTGGAGACAACTTAGGTATGTAAAAGGGAAAAAACAAATTTTCATTTGGTTTCAAGTTTATTT
AGTTTATAATCAACTGCATAACTAGTTAGTGCATATTATGATTATAATTAACTTTTGTTTAGATGAACAT
GTATTAATCTAATATGAACTAATTTTGTTTCATCTTCTTCTTTTTAGTTTTCAACTATGATCCGGCAAGG
CACAATGTTTTCAAAGTAAATGGCACACTCTTTCAAAGCTGCACTTTTCCACCAAAAAATGAAGCACTTT
CTACAGGAAAGGATATCATTCAACTAAAAACAGAAGGAAGAAAGTGGTATGTTTGTGGAGTTGCTGATCA
CTGTTCGGCTCGTCAAATGAAGTTGGTCATCACTGTTCTAGCCGAAGGTGCACCTGCTCCTTCTCCACCA
CCTTCTTCTGATGCTCACTCTGTTGTTTCATCTCTGTTTGGAGTTGTCATGGCAATCATGGTTGCAATTG
CAGTCATCTTTGCATGAGACCCAGCTTTCTTGTACAAAGTGGAATAAGCGGCCATGCTAGAGTCCGCAAA
AATCACCAGTCTCTCTCTACAAATCTATCTCTCTCTATTTTTCTCCAGAATAATGTGTGAGTAGTTCCCA
GATAAGGGAATTAGGGTTCTTATAGGGTTTCGCTCATGTGTTGAGCATATAAGAAACCCTTAGTATGTAT
TTGTATTTGTAAAATACTTCTATCAATAAAATTTCTAATTCCTAAAACCAAAATCCAGTGACGCAACTTT
ATTATACATAGTTGATAATTCACTGGCCGTCGTTTTACAACGTCGTGACTGGGAAAACGAGCTCAAGCTT
AGCTTGAGCTTGGATCAGATTGTCGTTTCCCGCCTTCAGTTTAAACTATCAGTGTTTGACAGGATATATT
GGCGGGTAAACCTAAGAGAAAAGAGCGTTTATTAGAATAACGGATATTTAAAAGGGCGTGAAAAGGTTTA
TCCGTTCGTCCATTTGTATGTGCATGCCAACCACAGGGTTCCCCTCGGGATCAAAGTACTTTGATCCAAC
CCCTCCGCTGCTATAGTGCAGTCGGCTTCTGACGTTCAGTGCAGCCGTCTTCTGAAAACGACATGTCGCA
CAAGTCCTAAGTTACGCGACAGGCTGCCGCCCTGCCCTTTTCCTGGCGTTTTCTTGTCGCGTGTTTTAGT
CGCATAAAGTAGAATACTTGCGACTAGAACCGGAGACATTACGCCATGAACAAGAGCGCCGCCGCTGGCC
TGCTGGGCTATGCCCGCGTCAGCACCGACGACCAGGACTTGACCAACCAACGGGCCGAACTGCACGCGGC
CGGCTGCACCAAGCTGTTTTCCGAGAAGATCACCGGCACCAGGCGCGACCGCCCGGAGCTGGCCAGGATG
CTTGACCACCTACGCCCTGGCGACGTTGTGACAGTGACCAGGCTAGACCGCCTGGCCCGCAGCACCCGCG
ACCTACTGGACATTGCCGAGCGCATCCAGGAGGCCGGCGCGGGCCTGCGTAGCCTGGCAGAGCCGTGGGC
CGACACCACCACGCCGGCCGGCCGCATGGTGTTGACCGTGTTCGCCGGCATTGCCGAGTTCGAGCGTTCC
CTAATCATCGACCGCACCCGGAGCGGGCGCGAGGCCGCCAAGGCCCGAGGCGTGAAGTTTGGCCCCCGCC
CTACCCTCACCCCGGCACAGATCGCGCACGCCCGCGAGCTGATCGACCAGGAAGGCCGCACCGTGAAAGA
GGCGGCTGCACTGCTTGGCGTGCATCGCTCGACCCTGTACCGCGCACTTGAGCGCAGCGAGGAAGTGACG
CCCACCGAGGCCAGGCGGCGCGGTGCCTTCCGTGAGGACGCATTGACCGAGGCCGACGCCCTGGCGGCCG
CCGAGAATGAACGCCAAGAGGAACAAGCATGAAACCGCACCAGGACGGCCAGGACGAACCGTTTTTCATT
ACCGAAGAGATCGAGGCGGAGATGATCGCGGCCGGGTACGTGTTCGAGCCGCCCGCGCACGTCTCAACCG
TGCGGCTGCATGAAATCCTGGCCGGTTTGTCTGATGCCAAGCTGGCGGCCTGGCCGGCCAGCTTGGCCGC
TGAAGAAACCGAGCGCCGCCGTCTAAAAAGGTGATGTGTATTTGAGTAAAACAGCTTGCGTCATGCGGTC
GCTGCGTATATGATGCGATGAGTAAATAAACAAATACGCAAGGGGAACGCATGAAGGTTATCGCTGTACT
TAACCAGAAAGGCGGGTCAGGCAAGACGACCATCGCAACCCATCTAGCCCGCGCCCTGCAACTCGCCGGG
GCCGATGTTCTGTTAGTCGATTCCGATCCCCAGGGCAGTGCCCGCGATTGGGCGGCCGTGCGGGAAGATC
AACCGCTAACCGTTGTCGGCATCGACCGCCCGACGATTGACCGCGACGTGAAGGCCATCGGCCGGCGCGA
CTTCGTAGTGATCGACGGAGCGCCCCAGGCGGCGGACTTGGCTGTGTCCGCGATCAAGGCAGCCGACTTC
GTGCTGATTCCGGTGCAGCCAAGCCCTTACGACATATGGGCCACCGCCGACCTGGTGGAGCTGGTTAAGC
AGCGCATTGAGGTCACGGATGGAAGGCTACAAGCGGCCTTTGTCGTGTCGCGGGCGATCAAAGGCACGCG
CATCGGCGGTGAGGTTGCCGAGGCGCTGGCCGGGTACGAGCTGCCCATTCTTGAGTCCCGTATCACGCAG
CGCGTGAGCTACCCAGGCACTGCCGCCGCCGGCACAACCGTTCTTGAATCAGAACCCGAGGGCGACGCTG
CCCGCGAGGTCCAGGCGCTGGCCGCTGAAATTAAATCAAAACTCATTTGAGTTAATGAGGTAAAGAGAAA
ATGAGCAAAAGCACAAACACGCTAAGTGCCGGCCGTCCGAGCGCACGCAGCAGCAAGGCTGCAACGTTGG
CCAGCCTGGCAGACACGCCAGCCATGAAGCGGGTCAACTTTCAGTTGCCGGCGGAGGATCACACCAAGCT
GAAGATGTACGCGGTACGCCAAGGCAAGACCATTACCGAGCTGCTATCTGAATACATCGCGCAGCTACCA
GAGTAAATGAGCAAATGAATAAATGAGTAGATGAATTTTAGCGGCTAAAGGAGGCGGCATGGAAAATCAA
GAACAACCAGGCACCGACGCCGTGGAATGCCCCATGTGTGGAGGAACGGGCGGTTGGCCAGGCGTAAGCG
GCTGGGTTGTCTGCCGGCCCTGCAATGGCACTGGAACCCCCAAGCCCGAGGAATCGGCGTGACGGTCGCA
AACCATCCGGCCCGGTACAAATCGGCGCGGCGCTGGGTGATGACCTGGTGGAGAAGTTGAAGGCCGCGCA
GGCCGCCCAGCGGCAACGCATCGAGGCAGAAGCACGCCCCGGTGAATCGTGGCAAGCGGCCGCTGATCGA
ATCCGCAAAGAATCCCGGCAACCGCCGGCAGCCGGTGCGCCGTCGATTAGGAAGCCGCCCAAGGGCGACG
AGCAACCAGATTTTTTCGTTCCGATGCTCTATGACGTGGGCACCCGCGATAGTCGCAGCATCATGGACGT
GGCCGTTTTCCGTCTGTCGAAGCGTGACCGACGAGCTGGCGAGGTGATCCGCTACGAGCTTCCAGACGGG
CACGTAGAGGTTTCCGCAGGGCCGGCCGGCATGGCCAGTGTGTGGGATTACGACCTGGTACTGATGGCGG
TTTCCCATCTAACCGAATCCATGAACCGATACCGGGAAGGGAAGGGAGACAAGCCCGGCCGCGTGTTCCG
TCCACACGTTGCGGACGTACTCAAGTTCTGCCGGCGAGCCGATGGCGGAAAGCAGAAAGACGACCTGGTA
GAAACCTGCATTCGGTTAAACACCACGCACGTTGCCATGCAGCGTACGAAGAAGGCCAAGAACGGCCGCC
TGGTGACGGTATCCGAGGGTGAAGCCTTGATTAGCCGCTACAAGATCGTAAAGAGCGAAACCGGGCGGCC
GGAGTACATCGAGATCGAGCTAGCTGATTGGATGTACCGCGAGATCACAGAAGGCAAGAACCCGGACGTG
CTGACGGTTCACCCCGATTACTTTTTGATCGATCCCGGCATCGGCCGTTTTCTCTACCGCCTGGCACGCC
GCGCCGCAGGCAAGGCAGAAGCCAGATGGTTGTTCAAGACGATCTACGAACGCAGTGGCAGCGCCGGAGA
GTTCAAGAAGTTCTGTTTCACCGTGCGCAAGCTGATCGGGTCAAATGACCTGCCGGAGTACGATTTGAAG
GAGGAGGCGGGGCAGGCTGGCCCGATCCTAGTCATGCGCTACCGCAACCTGATCGAGGGCGAAGCATCCG
CCGGTTCCTAATGTACGGAGCAGATGCTAGGGCAAATTGCCCTAGCAGGGGAAAAAGGTCGAAAAGGTCT
CTTTCCTGTGGATAGCACGTACATTGGGAACCCAAAGCCGTACATTGGGAACCGGAACCCGTACATTGGG
AACCCAAAGCCGTACATTGGGAACCGGTCACACATGTAAGTGACTGATATAAAAGAGAAAAAAGGCGATT
TTTCCGCCTAAAACTCTTTAAAACTTATTAAAACTCTTAAAACCCGCCTGGCCTGTGCATAACTGTCTGG
CCAGCGCACAGCCGAAGAGCTGCAAAAAGCGCCTACCCTTCGGTCGCTGCGCTCCCTACGCCCCGCCGCT
TCGCGTCGGCCTATCGCGGCCGCTGGCCGCTCAAAAATGGCTGGCCTACGGCCAGGCAATCTACCAGGGC
GCGGACAAGCCGCGCCGTCGCCACTCGACCGCCGGCGCCCACATCAAGGCACCCTGCCTCGCGCGTTTCG
GTGATGACGGTGAAAACCTCTGACACATGCAGCTCCCGGAGACGGTCACAGCTTGTCTGTAAGCGGATGC
CGGGAGCAGACAAGCCCGTCAGGGCGCGTCAGCGGGTGTTGGCGGGTGTCGGGGCGCAGCCATGACCCAG
TCACGTAGCGATAGCGGAGTGTATACTGGCTTAACTATGCGGCATCAGAGCAGATTGTACTGAGAGTGCA
CCATATGCGGTGTGAAATACCGCACAGATGCGTAAGGAGAAAATACCGCATCAGGCGCTCTTCCGCTTCC
TCGCTCACTGACTCGCTGCGCTCGGTCGTTCGGCTGCGGCGAGCGGTATCAGCTCACTCAAAGGCGGTAA
TACGGTTATCCACAGAATCAGGGGATAACGCAGGAAAGAACATGTGAGCAAAAGGCCAGCAAAAGGCCAG
GAACCGTAAAAAGGCCGCGTTGCTGGCGTTTTTCCATAGGCTCCGCCCCCCTGACGAGCATCACAAAAAT
CGACGCTCAAGTCAGAGGTGGCGAAACCCGACAGGACTATAAAGATACCAGGCGTTTCCCCCTGGAAGCT
CCCTCGTGCGCTCTCCTGTTCCGACCCTGCCGCTTACCGGATACCTGTCCGCCTTTCTCCCTTCGGGAAG
CGTGGCGCTTTCTCATAGCTCACGCTGTAGGTATCTCAGTTCGGTGTAGGTCGTTCGCTCCAAGCTGGGC
TGTGTGCACGAACCCCCCGTTCAGCCCGACCGCTGCGCCTTATCCGGTAACTATCGTCTTGAGTCCAACC
CGGTAAGACACGACTTATCGCCACTGGCAGCAGCCACTGGTAACAGGATTAGCAGAGCGAGGTATGTAGG
CGGTGCTACAGAGTTCTTGAAGTGGTGGCCTAACTACGGCTACACTAGAAGGACAGTATTTGGTATCTGC
GCTCTGCTGAAGCCAGTTACCTTCGGAAAAAGAGTTGGTAGCTCTTGATCCGGCAAACAAACCACCGCTG
GTAGCGGTGGTTTTTTTGTTTGCAAGCAGCAGATTACGCGCAGAAAAAAAGGATCTCAAGAAGATCCTTT
GATCTTTTCTACGGGGTCTGACGCTCAGTGGAACGAAAACTCACGTTAAGGGATTTTGGTCATGCATGAT
ATATCTCCCAATTTGTGTAGGGCTTATTATGCACGCTTAAAAATAATAAAAGCAGACTTGACCTGATAGT
TTGGCTGTGAGCAATTATGTGCTTAGTGCATCTAATCGCTTGAGTTAACGCCGGCGAAGCGGCGTCGGCT
TGAACGAATTTCTAGCTAGACATTATTTGCCGACTACCTTGGTGATCTCGCCTTTCACGTAGTGGACAAA
TTCTTCCAACTGATCTGCGCGCGAGGCCAAGCGATCTTCTTCTTGTCCAAGATAAGCCTGTCTAGCTTCA
AGTATGACGGGCTGATACTGGGCCGGCAGGCGCTCCATTGCCCAGTCGGCAGCGACATCCTTCGGCGCGA
TTTTGCCGGTTACTGCGCTGTACCAAATGCGGGACAACGTAAGCACTACATTTCGCTCATCGCCAGCCCA
GTCGGGCGGCGAGTTCCATAGCGTTAAGGTTTCATTTAGCGCCTCAAATAGATCCTGTTCAGGAACCGGA
TCAAAGAGTTCCTCCGCCGCTGGACCTACCAAGGCAACGCTATGTTCTCTTGCTTTTGTCAGCAAGATAG
CCAGATCAATGTCGATCGTGGCTGGCTCGAAGATACCTGCAAGAATGTCATTGCGCTGCCATTCTCCAAA
TTGCAGTTCGCGCTTAGCTGGATAACGCCACGGAATGATGTCGTCGTGCACAACAATGGTGACTTCTACA
GCGCGGAGAATCTCGCTCTCTCCAGGGGAAGCCGAAGTTTCCAAAAGGTCGTTGATCAAAGCTCGCCGCG
TTGTTTCATCAAGCCTTACGGTCACCGTAACCAGCAAATCAATATCACTGTGTGGCTTCAGGCCGCCATC
CACTGCGGAGCCGTACAAATGTACGGCCAGCAACGTCGGTTCGAGATGGCGCTCGATGACGCCAACTACC
TCTGATAGTTGAGTCGATACTTCGGCGATCACCGCTTCCCCCATGATGTTTAACTTTGTTTTAGGGCGAC
TGCCCTGCTGCGTAACATCGTTGCTGCTCCATAACATCAAACATCGACCCACGGCGTAACGCGCTTGCTG
CTTGGATGCCCGAGGCATAGACTGTACCCCAAAAAAACATGTCATAACAAGAAGCCATGAAAACCGCCAC
TGCGCCGTTACCACCGCTGCGTTCGGTCAAGGTTCTGGACCAGTTGCGTGACGGCAGTTACGCTACTTGC
ATTACAGCTTACGAACCGAACGAGGCTTATGTCCACTGGGTTCGTGCCCGAAT
Features (pLannotate 1.2.2; 24 found; start..end, strand, type, name):
    239..263     +  misc_feature   LB T-DNA repeat: left border repeat from nopaline C58 T-DNA
    356..608     -  terminator     NOS terminator: nopaline synthase terminator and poly(A) signal
    651..1442    -  CDS            neo: KKA2_KLEPN - Also known as kan, nptII. Experimental evidence at protein level: Swiss-Prot protein existence level 1. Resistance to kanamycin, neomycin, paromomycin, ribostamycin, butirosin and gentamicin B. From Klebsiella pneumoniae.
   1476..1655    -  promoter       NOS promoter: nopaline synthase promoter
   1745..1766    +  misc_feature   MCS (fragment): pUC18/19 multiple cloning site
   1828..1848    +  protein_bind   attB4: mutant version of attB; core recombination site for the Gateway® BP reaction BP Clonase™
   3031..3051    +  protein_bind   attB1: mutant version of attB; core recombination site for the Gateway® BP reaction BP Clonase™
   3057..3131    +  CDS            BCP1B (fragment): BCP1B_MEDTR - Also known as MtC50697 Experimental evidence at transcript level: Swiss-Prot protein existence level 2. From Medicago truncatula (Barrel medic) (Medicago tribuloides).
   3132..3846    +  CDS            EGFP (fragment): the original enhanced GFP (Yang et al., 1996) mammalian codon-optimized
   3786..4424    +  CDS            and BCP1A: BCP1A_MEDTR - Also known as MtC30378 Experimental evidence at transcript level: Swiss-Prot protein existence level 2. From Medicago truncatula (Barrel medic) (Medicago tribuloides).
   4432..4452    -  protein_bind   attB2: mutant version of attB; core recombination site for the Gateway® BP reaction BP Clonase™
   4520..4679    +  polyA_signal   CaMV poly(A) signal (fragment): cauliflower mosaic virus polyadenylation signal
   4708..4748    +  CDS            lacZα (fragment): LacZα fragment of β-galactosidase; lacZ fragment
   4817..4841    +  misc_feature   RB T-DNA repeat: right border repeat from nopaline C58 T-DNA
   5180..5581    +  CDS            Y4CG_SINFN (fragment): Protein inferred from homology: Swiss-Prot protein existence level 3. From Sinorhizobium fredii (strain NBRC 101917 / NGR234).
   6141..6770    +  CDS            pVS1 StaA: stability protein from the Pseudomonas plasmid pVS1 (Heeb et al., 2000)
   7203..8271    +  CDS            pVS1 RepA (fragment): replication protein from the Pseudomonas plasmid pVS1 (Heeb et al., 2000)
   8337..8531    +  rep_origin     pVS1 oriV: origin of replication for the Pseudomonas plasmid pVS1 (Heeb et al., 2000)
   8734..8773    +  CDS            rop (fragment): Rop protein, which maintains plasmids at low copy number; rop
   8875..9015    +  misc_feature   bom: basis of mobility region from pBR322
   9201..9789    -  rep_origin     ori: high-copy-number ColE1/pMB1/pBR322/pUC origin of replication
  10033..10820   -  CDS            SmR (fragment): aminoglycoside adenylyltransferase (Murphy, 1985); aadA; confers resistance to spectinomycin and streptomycin
  10831..10887   -  CDS            GmR (fragment): gentamycin acetyltransferase; aacC1; confers resistance to gentamycin
  10977..1       +  CDS            int (fragment) (across the origin): INT2_ECOLX - Protein inferred from homology: Swiss-Prot protein existence level 3. Putative integrase believed to be involved in the insertion of antibiotic resistance genes into plasmids and transposons. From Escherichia coli.
