[The description below was written by a language model from this plasmid's Addgene catalogue record and pLannotate feature annotations shown in this document.]
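Description:
pCMB-TMEg is a plant expression binary vector built on the pKm43GW MultiSite Gateway destination backbone and intended for Agrobacterium-mediated delivery into plants, specifically Medicago truncatula according to the associated marker set. Outside the T-DNA, the 11.1 kb plasmid carries a ColE1/pBR322-type origin with a bom mobilisation region for high-copy maintenance in E. coli. It also carries the pVS1 oriV with RepA and StaA, which provide replication and stability in Agrobacterium. Bacterial selection is by spectinomycin through an aadA (SmR) gene. The small annotated fragments of gentamicin resistance, integrase, rop and lacZα appear to be backbone remnants rather than functional parts.

The nopaline-type left and right borders enclose two units. Next to the left border, a NOS promoter–nptII–NOS terminator cassette gives kanamycin selection of transformed plant tissue. The reporter cassette is flanked by Gateway recombination scars. The interval between attB4 and attB1 has no annotated feature but corresponds in position to the MtBCP1 promoter named in the record. The region between attB1 and attB2 holds the fusion coding sequence, which is followed by a CaMV polyadenylation signal. The fusion begins with a short N-terminal blue copper-binding protein segment (the MtBCP1 signal peptide), continues with EGFP, and ends with the remainder of BCP1. GFP therefore sits internally, downstream of the secretion signal, so the signal peptide remains at the N-terminus.

Because the MtBCP1 promoter is induced by arbuscular mycorrhiza, the construct serves as a live-cell fluorescent marker in colonised roots. It labels the plasma membrane and the trunk domain of the peri-arbuscular membrane.
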