Addgene plasmid #61209: pCMB-TMEg
Purpose: Fluorescent reporter for plasma membrane and trunk peri-arbuscular membrane MtBCPsp-GFP-BCP expressed under MtBCP1 promoter
Depositing lab: Maria Harrison. Depositing organization: Boyce Thompson Institute for Plant Research, Inc. Publication: A set of fluorescent protein-based markers expressed from constitutive and arbuscular mycorrhiza-inducible promoters to label organelles, membranes and cytoskeletal elements in Medicago truncatula. Ivanov S, Harrison MJ. Plant J. 2014 Oct 20. doi: 10.1111/tpj.12706. PubMed 25329881.
Backbone
  Vector backbone: pKm43GW
  Backbone manufacturer: VIB
  Vector type: Plant Expression
  Selectable markers: Kanamycin
Growth in bacteria
  Bacterial resistance: Spectinomycin, 50 μg/mL
  Growth temperature: 37°C
  Growth strain: DH5alpha
  Copy number: High Copy
Gene/Insert
  Gene/Insert name: MtBCPsp-GFP-BCP
  Insert size (bp): 1194
  Promoter: MtBCP1
  Tag / fusion protein: EGFP
  Cloning method: Gateway Cloning
  Sequencing primers: 5′ ATGGCTTCTTCTCGTGTAGTTTT; 3′ TGATCAAAATTTGATTTTGGAAA
Terms and licenses: Academic/Nonprofit Terms; Industry Terms: Not Available to Industry
How to cite: pCMB-TMEg was a gift from Maria Harrison (Addgene plasmid # 61209 ; http://n2t.net/addgene:61209 ; RRID:Addgene_61209)
