>Addgene plasmid #61209 | pCMB-TMEg | addgene partial sequence | sequence record 104736 | GFPGenotRW 5'-AGTCGATGCCCTTCAGCTCGAT-3'
GGACGTAGCCTTCGGGCATGGCGGACTTGAAGAAGTCGTGCTGCTTCATGTGGTCGGGGTAGCGGCTGAA
GCACTGCACGCCGTAGGTGAAGGTGGTCACGAGGGTGGGCCAGGGCACGGGCAGCTTGCCGGTGGTGCAG
ATGAACTTCAGGGTCAGCTTGCCGTANGTGGCATCGCCCTCGCCCTCGCCGGACACGCTGAACTTGTGGC
CGTTTACGTCGCCGTCCAGCTCGACCAGGATGGGCACCACCCCGGTGAACAGCTCCTCGCCCTTGCTCAC
CATGGATCCTGCAATTGCAACTGATGAAAGTAAAACCATGGAAATGGAAAGGATCAAAACTACACGAGAA
GAAGCCATGAAGCCTGCTTTTTTGTACAAACTTGCTTGATCAAAATTTGATTTTGGAAAATATTTCTCTC
TAAATGTANAAATTAACTTTAAAAAAATGAGTGTCAAAATTTTATTTCCTAGAATAAAATCTCAATCAAA
GGAATAGCAAGTTAGCAAATGTA
