>Addgene plasmid #61209 | pCMB-TMEg | addgene partial sequence | sequence record 107989 | EGFP-C 5'-CATGGTCCTGCTGGAGTTCGTG-3'
ACGAGCTGTACACTGATCACATTGTTGGTGATGACAAGGGTTGGACCGTTGATTTTGATTACACTCAATG
GGCTCAAGACAAAGTTTTCCGTGTTGGAGACAACTTAGGTATGTAAAAGGGAAAAAACAAATTTTCATTT
GGTTTCAAGTTTATTTAGTTTATAATCAACTGCATAACTAGTTAGTGCATATTATGATTATAATTAACTT
TTGTTTAGATGAACATGTATTAATCTAATATGAACTAATTTTGTTTCATCTTCTTCTTTTTAGTTTTCAA
CTATGATCCGGCAAGGCACAATGTTTTCAAAGTAAATGGCACACTCTTTCAAAGCTGCACTTTTCCACCA
AAAAATGAAGCACTTTCTACAGGAAAGGATATCATTCAACTAAAAACAGAAGGAAGAAAGTGGTATGTTT
GTGGAGTTGCTGATCACTGTTCGGCTCGTCAAATGAAGTTGGTCATCACTGTTCTAGCCGAAGGTGCACC
TGCTCCTTCTCCACCACCTTCTTCTGATGCTCACTCTGTTGTTTCATCTCTGTTTGGAGTTGTCATGGCA
ATCATGGTTGCAATTGCAGTCATCTTTGCATGAGACCCAGCTTTCTTGTACAAAGTGGAATAAGCGGCCA
TGCTAGAGTCCGCAAAAATCACCAGTCTCTCTCTACAAATCTATCTCTCTCTATTTTTCTCCAGAATAAT
GTGTGAGTAGTTCCCAGATAAGGGAATTAGGGTTCTTATAGGGTTTCGCTCATGTGTTGAGCATATAAGA
AACCCTTAGTATGTATTTGTATTTGTAAAATACTTCTATCAATAAAATTTCTAATTCCTAAAACCAAAAT
CCAGTGACGCAACTTTATTATACATAGTTGATAATTCAC
